>Addgene plasmid #70460 | R777-E176 Hs.PIK3R3-nostop | depositor full sequence | sequence record 125909 | Full Sequence
TTAACGCTAGCATGGATGTTTTCCCAGTCACGACGTTGTAAAACGACGGCCAGTCTTAAAATTCGAGCTC
GGTCCGAGGATCCGAAATAATGATTTTATTTTGACTGATAGTGACCTGTTCGTTGCAACAAATTGATAAG
CAATGCTTTTTTATAATGCCAACTTTGTACAAAAAAGTTGGCACCATGTACAATACGGTGTGGAGTATGG
ACCGCGATGACGCAGACTGGAGGGAGGTGATGATGCCCTATTCGACAGAACTGATATTTTATATTGAAAT
GGATCCTCCAGCTCTTCCACCAAAGCCACCTAAGCCAATGACTTCAGCAGTTCCAAATGGAATGAAGGAC
AGTTCTGTTTCTCTTCAGGATGCAGAATGGTACTGGGGGGATATTTCAAGGGAGGAGGTAAATGACAAAT
TGCGGGATATGCCAGATGGGACCTTCTTGGTCCGAGATGCCTCAACAAAAATGCAGGGAGATTATACTTT
GACTTTGCGGAAGGGAGGCAATAATAAGTTAATAAAGATCTATCACCGGGATGGTAAATATGGCTTTTCT
GATCCTCTGACATTTAATTCCGTGGTGGAGCTCATTAACCACTATCACCATGAATCTCTTGCTCAGTACA
ATCCCAAACTTGATGTGAAGCTGATGTACCCAGTGTCCAGATACCAACAGGATCAGTTGGTAAAAGAAGA
TAATATTGATGCAGTAGGTAAAAAACTGCAAGAATACCACTCTCAGTATCAGGAGAAGAGTAAAGAGTAT
GATAGGCTGTATGAAGAATATACTAGAACATCCCAGGAAATACAGATGAAGAGGACTGCAATAGAAGCTT
TTAATGAAACAATTAAAATATTTGAAGAGCAGTGTCACACACAAGAACAACATAGCAAAGAATATATTGA
GCGATTTCGCAGAGAGGGGAATGAAAAGGAGATTGAACGAATTATGATGAATTATGATAAATTGAAATCA
CGTCTGGGTGAGATTCATGATAGCAAAATGCGTCTAGAGCAGGATTTGAAGAATCAAGCTTTGGACAACC
GAGAAATAGATAAAAAAATGAATAGCATCAAACCTGACCTGATCCAGCTGCGAAAGATCCGAGATCAACA
CCTTGTATGGCTCAATCACAAAGGAGTGAGACAGAAACGCCTGAATGTCTGGCTGGGAATTAAGAATGAG
GATGCTGATGAGAACTATTTTATCAATGAGGAAGATGAAAACCTGCCCCATTATGATGAGAAAACCTGGT
TTGTTGAGGATATCAATCGAGTACAAGCAGAGGACTTGCTTTATGGGAAACCTGATGGTGCATTCTTAAT
TCGTGAGAGTAGCAAGAAAGGATGCTATGCTTGCTCTGTGGTGGCCGATGGGGAAGTGAAGCACTGTGTG
ATCTACAGCACTGCTCGGGGCTATGGCTTTGCAGAGCCCTACAACCTGTACAGCTCTCTGAAGGAGCTAG
TGCTCCATTACCAGCAGACATCCTTGGTTCAGCACAACGACTCCCTCAACGTCAGGCTTGCCTACCCTGT
TCATGCACAGATGCCCTCGCTTTGCAGATCAACTTTCTTGTACAAAGTTGGCATTATAGGAAAGCATTGC
TTATCAATTTGTTGCAACGAACAGGTCACTATCAGTCAAAATAAAATCATTATTTGCATGCAAGCTTAGA
TCCTCTAGACCAGCCAGGACAGAAATGCCTCGACTTCGCTGCTACCCAAGGTTGCCGGGTGACGCACACC
GTGGAAACGGATGAAGGCACGAACCCAGTGGACATAAGCCTGTTCGGTTCGTAAGCTGTAATGCAAGTAG
CGTATGCGCTCACGCAACTGGTCCAGAACCTTGACCGAACGCAGCGGTGGTAACGGCGCAGTGGCGGTTT
TCATGGCTTGTTATGACTGTTTTTTTGGGGTACAGTCTATGCCTCGGGCATCCAAGCAGCAAGCGCGTTA
CGCCGTGGGTCGATGTTTGATGTTATGGAGCAGCAACGATGTTACGCAGCAGGGCAGTCGCCCTAAAACA
AAGTTAAACATTATGAGGGAAGCGGTGATCGCCGAAGTATCGACTCAACTATCAGAGGTAGTTGGCGTCA
TCGAGCGCCATCTCGAACCGACGTTGCTGGCCGTACATTTGTACGGCTCCGCAGTGGATGGCGGCCTGAA
GCCACACAGTGATATTGATTTGCTGGTTACGGTGACCGTAAGGCTTGATGAAACAACGCGGCGAGCTTTG
ATCAACGACCTTTTGGAAACTTCGGCTTCCCCTGGAGAGAGCGAGATTCTCCGCGCTGTAGAAGTCACCA
TTGTTGTGCACGACGACATCATTCCGTGGCGTTATCCAGCTAAGCGCGAACTGCAATTTGGAGAATGGCA
GCGCAATGACATTCTTGCAGGTATCTTCGAGCCAGCCACGATCGACATTGATCTGGCTATCTTGCTGACA
AAAGCAAGAGAACATAGCGTTGCCTTGGTAGGTCCAGCGGCGGAGGAACTCTTTGATCCGGTTCCTGAAC
AGGATCTATTTGAGGCGCTAAATGAAACCTTAACGCTATGGAACTCGCCGCCCGACTGGGCTGGCGATGA
GCGAAATGTAGTGCTTACGTTGTCCCGCATTTGGTACAGCGCAGTAACCGGCAAAATCGCGCCGAAGGAT
GTCGCTGCCGACTGGGCAATGGAGCGCCTGCCGGCCCAGTATCAGCCCGTCATACTTGAAGCTAGACAGG
CTTATCTTGGACAAGAAGAAGATCGCTTGGCCTCGCGCGCAGATCAGTTGGAAGAATTTGTCCACTACGT
GAAAGGCGAGATCACCAAGGTAGTCGGCAAATAACCCTCGAGCCACCCATGACCAAAATCCCTTAACGTG
AGTTACGCGTCGTTCCACTGAGCGTCAGACCCCGTAGAAAAGATCAAAGGATCTTCTTGAGATCCTTTTT
TTCTGCGCGTAATCTGCTGCTTGCAAACAAAAAAACCACCGCTACCAGCGGTGGTTTGTTTGCCGGATCA
AGAGCTACCAACTCTTTTTCCGAAGGTAACTGGCTTCAGCAGAGCGCAGATACCAAATACTGTCCTTCTA
GTGTAGCCGTAGTTAGGCCACCACTTCAAGAACTCTGTAGCACCGCCTACATACCTCGCTCTGCTAATCC
TGTTACCAGTGGCTGCTGCCAGTGGCGATAAGTCGTGTCTTACCGGGTTGGACTCAAGACGATAGTTACC
GGATAAGGCGCAGCGGTCGGGCTGAACGGGGGGTTCGTGCACACAGCCCAGCTTGGAGCGAACGACCTAC
ACCGAACTGAGATACCTACAGCGTGAGCATTGAGAAAGCGCCACGCTTCCCGAAGGGAGAAAGGCGGACA
GGTATCCGGTAAGCGGCAGGGTCGGAACAGGAGAGCGCACGAGGGAGCTTCCAGGGGGAAACGCCTGGTA
TCTTTATAGTCCTGTCGGGTTTCGCCACCTCTGACTTGAGCGTCGATTTTTGTGATGCTCGTCAGGGGGG
CGGAGCCTATGGAAAAACGCCAGCAACGCGGCCTTTTTACGGTTCCTGGCCTTTTGCTGGCCTTTTGCTC
ACATGTTCTTTCCTGCGTTATCCCCTGATTCTGTGGATAACCGTATTACCGCCTTTGAGTGAGCTGATAC
CGCTCGCCGCAGCCGAACGACCGAGCGCAGCGAGTCAGTGAGCGAGGAAGCGGAAGAGCGCCCAATACGC
AAACCGCCTCTCCCCGCGCGTTGGCCGATTCATTAATGCAGCTGGCACGACAGGTTTCCCGACTGGAAAG
CGGGCAGTGAGCGCAACGCAATTAATACGCGTACCGCTAGCCAGGAAGAGTTTGTAGAAACGCAAAAAGG
CCATCCGTCAGGATGGCCTTCTGCTTAGTTTGATGCCTGGCAGTTTATGGCGGGCGTCCTGCCCGCCACC
CTCCGGGCCGTTGCTTCACAACGTTCAAATCCGCTCCCGGCGGATTTGTCCTACTCAGGAGAGCGTTCAC
CGACAAACAACAGATAAAACGAAAGGCCCAGTCTTCCGACTGAGCCTTTCGTTTTATTTGATGCCTGGCA
GTTCCCTACTCTCGCG
Features (pLannotate 1.2.2; 11 found; start..end, strand, type, name):
     18..54      -  CDS            lacZα (fragment): LacZα fragment of β-galactosidase; lacZ fragment
     85..180     +  protein_bind   attL3: mutant version of attL; recombination site for the Gateway® LR reaction LR Clonase™
    186..1568    +  CDS            PIK3R3: P55G_HUMAN - Experimental evidence at protein level: Swiss-Prot protein existence level 1. Binds to activated (phosphorylated) protein-tyrosine kinases through its SH2 domain and regulates their kinase activity. During insulin stimulation, it also binds to IRS-1. From Homo sapiens (Human).
   1573..1666    -  protein_bind   attL2 (fragment): mutant version of attL; recombination site for the Gateway® LR reaction LR Clonase™
   1781..1804    +  promoter       Pc promoter (fragment): intI1 (promoter lies within the coding sequence); class 1 integron promoter
   1980..2036    +  CDS            GmR (fragment): gentamycin acetyltransferase; aacC1; confers resistance to gentamycin
   2043..2834    +  CDS            SmR: aminoglycoside adenylyltransferase (Murphy, 1985); aadA; confers resistance to spectinomycin and streptomycin
   2927..3515    +  rep_origin     ori: high-copy-number ColE1/pMB1/pBR322/pUC origin of replication
   3698..3790    +  CDS            lacI (fragment): lac repressor; lacI; The lac repressor binds to the lac operator to inhibit transcription in E. coli. This inhibition can be relieved by adding lactose or isopropyl-β-D-thiogalactopyranoside (IPTG).
   3845..3872    -  terminator     rrnB T2 terminator: transcription terminator T2 from the E. coli rrnB gene
   4004..4047    +  terminator     rrnB T1 terminator: Escherichia coli rrnB; transcription terminator T1 from the E. coli rrnB gene
