[The description below was written by a language model from this plasmid's Addgene catalogue record and pLannotate feature annotations shown in this document.]
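Description:
R777-E176 Hs.PIK3R3-nostop is a Gateway entry clone built on the pDonor-255 backbone (2,693 bp without insert; 4,076 bp in total) that carries the human PIK3R3 open reading frame, corresponding to transcript NM_003629.3. It is a bacterial propagation plasmid rather than an expression vector. It replicates from a high-copy ColE1/pUC-type origin and is selected with spectinomycin through the aadA (SmR) aminoglycoside adenylyltransferase gene. That gene lies downstream of a fragment of the class 1 integron Pc promoter and a short remnant of a gentamicin resistance gene. The rrnB T1 and T2 terminators lie in the backbone upstream of the cloning region, where such elements typically insulate the insert from read-through transcription. The small lacZα and lacI fragments appear to be non-functional backbone remnants.

The 1,383 bp insert encodes the p55-gamma regulatory subunit of phosphoinositide 3-kinase (also called p55PIK), an SH2-domain protein that binds activated, phosphorylated tyrosine kinases and also binds IRS-1 during insulin stimulation. The coding sequence is flanked by two attL recombination sites. The automated annotation labels the upstream one as an attL3 variant and the downstream one as a partial attL2, so the exact identity of the upstream site should be checked against the depositor's documentation. No promoter for the ORF is annotated, as expected for an entry clone. Because the stop codon has been omitted, an LR Clonase reaction into a compatible destination vector places PIK3R3 in frame with a downstream tag or reporter. The clone is therefore suited to making C-terminal fusion expression constructs in whatever host the destination vector supports.
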