Addgene plasmid #70460: R777-E176 Hs.PIK3R3-nostop
Purpose: Gateway ORF clone of human PIK3R3 [NM_003629.3] without stop codon (for C-terminal fusions)
Depositing lab: Dominic Esposito. Depositing organization: National Cancer Institute (NCI).
Backbone
  Vector backbone: pDonor-255
  Backbone size w/o insert (bp): 2693
  Vector type: Gateway Entry Clone
Growth in bacteria
  Bacterial resistance: Spectinomycin, 50 μg/mL
  Growth temperature: 37°C
  Growth strain: DH10B
  Copy number: High Copy
Gene/Insert
  Gene/Insert name: PIK3R3 (alt name: NM_003629.3)
  Species: H. sapiens (human)
  Insert size (bp): 1383
  Entrez Gene: PIK3R3 (a.k.a. p55, p55-GAMMA, p55PIK)
  Cloning method: Gateway Cloning
  Sequencing primers: 5′ M13F 23-mer (5'-CCCAGTCACGACGTTGTAAAACG); 3′ attLR 23-mer (5'-TAACATCAGAGATTTTGAGACAC)
Terms and licenses: Academic/Nonprofit Terms; Industry Terms: Not Available to Industry
How to cite: R777-E176 Hs.PIK3R3-nostop was a gift from Dominic Esposito (Addgene plasmid # 70460 ; http://n2t.net/addgene:70460 ; RRID:Addgene_70460)
