>Addgene plasmid #70460 | R777-E176 Hs.PIK3R3-nostop | addgene partial sequence | sequence record 132188 | pCR8_R1 5'-cgaaccgaacaggcttatgt-3'
GGTGTGCGTCACCCGGCAACCTTGGGTAGCAGCGAAGTCGAGGCATTTCTGTCCTGGCTGGTCTAGAGGA
TCTAAGCTTGCATGCAAATAATGATTTTATTTTGACTGATAGTGACCTGTTCGTTGCAACAAATTGATAA
GCAATGCTTTCCTATAATGCCAACTTTGTACAAGAAAGTTGATCTGCAAAGCGAGGGCATCTGTGCATGA
ACAGGGTAGGCAAGCCTGACGTTGAGGGAGTCGTTGTGCTGAACCAAGGATGTCTGCTGGTAATGGAGCA
CTAGCTCCTTCAGAGAGCTGTACAGGTTGTAGGGCTCTGCAAAGCCATAGCCCCGAGCAGTGCTGTAGAT
CACACAGTGCTTCACTTCCCCATCGGCCACCACAGAGCAAGCATAGCATCCTTTCTTGCTACTCTCACGA
ATTAAGAATGCACCATCAGGTTTCCCATAAAGCAAGTCCTCTGCTTGTACTCGATTGATATCCTCAACAA
ACCAGGTTTTCTCATCATAATGGGGCAGGTTTTCATCTTCCTCATTGATAAAATAGTTCTCATCAGCATC
CTCATTCTTAATTCCCAGCCAGACATTCAGGCGTTTCTGTCTCACTCCTTTGTGATTGAGCCATACAAGG
TGTTGATCTCGGATCTTTCGCAGCTGGATCAGGTCAGGTTTGATGCTATTCATTTTTTTATCTATTTCTC
GGTTGTCCAAAGCTTGATTCTTCAAATCCTGCTCTAGACGCATTTTGCTATCATGAATCTCACCCAGACG
TGATTTCAATTTATCATAATTCATCATAATTCGTTCAATCTCCTTTTCATTCCCCTCTCTGCGAAATCGC
TCAATATATTCTTTGCTATGTTGTTCTTGTGTGTGACACTGCTCTTCAAATATTTTAATTGTTTCATTAA
AAGCTTCTATTGCAGTCCTCTTCATCTGTATTTCCTGGGATGTTCTAGTATATTCTTCATACAGCCTATC
ATACTCTTTACTCTTCTCCTGATACTGAGAGTGG
